>Addgene plasmid #117567 | pEPOR1CB0103 | addgene full sequence | sequence record 228167 | Addgene NGS Result
TCTGTGAAGACAATTACGAATTCCCATGGGGAGCATCTTCATTCTTAAGATATGAAGATAATCTTCAAAA
GGCCCCTGGGAATCTGAAAGAAGAGAAGCAGGCCCATTTATATGGGAAAGAACAATAGTATTTCTTATAT
AGGCCCATTTAAGTTGAAAACAATCTTCAAAAGTCCCACATCGCTTAGATAAGAAAACGAAGCTGAGTTT
ATATACAGCTAGAGTCGAAGTAGTGATTGAGCTACATCCGTATCACATTGTTTTAGAGCTAGAAATAGCA
AGTTAAAATAAGGCTAGTCCGTTATCAACTTGAAAAAGTGGCACCGAGTCGGTGCTTTTTTTCTAGACCC
AGCTTTCTTGTACAAAGTTGGCATTACGCTCAGATTGTCTTCTGCACGAAGTGGTTTAAACTATCAGTGT
TTGACAGGATATATTGGCGGGTAAACCTAAGAGAAAAGAGCGTTTATTAGAATAATCGGATATTTAAAAG
GGCGTGAAAAGGTTTATCCGTTCGTCCATTTGTATGTGCATGCCAACCACAGGGTTCCCCAGATCAGGCG
CTGGCTGCTGAACCCCCAGCCGGAACTGACCCCACAAGGCCCTAGCGTTTGCAATGCACCAGGTCATCAT
TGACCCAGGCGTGTTCCACCAGGCCGCTGCCTCGCAACTCTTCGCAGGCTTCGCCGACCTGCTCGCGCCA
CTTCTTCACGCGGGTGGAATCCGATCCGCACATGAGGCGGAAGGTTTCCAGCTTGAGCGGGTACGGCTCC
CGGTGCGAGCTGAAATAGTCGAACATCCGTCGGGCCGTCGGCGACAGCTTGCGGTACTTCTCCCATATGA
ATTTCGTGTAGTGGTCGCCAGCAAACAGCACGACGATTTCCTCGTCGATCAGGACCTGGCAACGGGACGT
TTTCTTGCCACGGTCCAGGACGCGGAAGCGGTGCAGCAGCGACACCGATTCCAGGTGCCCAACGCGGTCG
GACGTGAAGCCCATCGCCGTCGCCTGTAGGCGCGACAGGCATTCCTCGGCCTTCGTGTAATACCGGCCAT
TGATCGACCAGCCCAGGTCCTGGCAAAGCTCGTAGAACGTGAAGGTGATCGGCTCGCCGATAGGGGTGCG
CTTCGCGTACTCCAACACCTGCTGCCACACCAGTTCGTCATCGTCGGCCCGCAGCTCGACGCCGGTGTAG
GTGATCTTCACGTCCTTGTTGACGTGGAAAATGACCTTGTTTTGCAGCGCCTCGCGCGGGATTTTCTTGT
TGCGCGTGGTGAACAGGGCAGAGCGGGCCGTGTCGTTTGGCATCGCTCGCATCGTGTCCGGCCACGGCGC
AATATCGAACAAGGAAAGCTGCATTTCCTTGATCTGCTGCTTCGTGTGTTTCAGCAACGCGGCCTGCTTG
GCCTCGCTGACCTGTTTTGCCAGGTCCTCGCCGGCGGTTTTTCGCTTCTTGGTCGTCATAGTTCCTCGCG
TGTCGATGGTCATCGACTTCGCCAAACCTGCCGCCTCCTGTTCAAGACGACGCGAACGCTCCACGGCGGC
CGATGGCGCGGGCAGGGCAGGGGGAGCCAGTTGCACGCTGTCGCGCTCGATCTTGGCCGTAGCTTGCTGG
ACCATCGAGCCGACGGACTGGAAGGTTTCGCGGGGCGCACGCATGACGGTGCGGCTTGCGATGGTTTCGG
CATCCTCGGCGGAAAACCCCGCGTCGATCAGTTCTTGCCTGTATGCCTTCCGGTCAAACGTCCGATTCAT
TCACCCTCCTTGCGGGATTGCCCCGACTCACGCCGGGGCAATGTGCCCTTATTCCTGATTTGACCCGCCT
GGTGCCTTGGTGTCCAGATAATCCACCTTATCGGCAATGAAGTCGGTCCCGTAGACCGTCTGGCCGTCCT
TCTCGTACTTGGTATTCCGAATCTTGCCCTGCACGAATACCAGCGACCCCTTGCCCAAATACTTGCCGTG
GGCCTCGGCCTGAGAGCCAAAACACTTGATGCGGAAGAAGTCGGTGCGCTCCTGCTTGTCGCCGGCATCG
TTGCGCCACATCTAGGATCTGCCAGGAACCGTAAAAAGGCCGCGTTGCTGGCGTTTTTCCATAGGCTCCG
CCCCCCTGACGAGCATCACAAAAATCGACGCTCAAGTCAGAGGTGGCGAAACCCGACAGGACTATAAAGA
TACCAGGCGTTTCCCCCTGGAAGCTCCCTCGTGCGCTCTCCTGTTCCGACCCTGCCGCTTACCGGATACC
TGTCCGCCTTTCTCCCTTCGGGAAGCGTGGCGCTTTCTCATAGCTCACGCTGTAGGTATCTCAGTTCGGT
GTAGGTCGTTCGCTCCAAGCTGGGCTGTGTGCACGAACCCCCCGTTCAGCCCGACCGCTGCGCCTTATCC
GGTAACTATCGTCTTGAGTCCAACCCGGTAAGACACGACTTATCGCCACTGGCAGCAGCCACTGGTAACA
GGATTAGCAGAGCGAGGTATGTAGGCGGTGCTACAGAGTTCTTGAAGTGGTGGCCTAACTACGGCTACAC
TAGAAGAACAGTATTTGGTATCTGCGCTCTGCTGAAGCCAGTTACCTTCGGAAAAAGAGTTGGTAGCTCT
TGATCCGGCAAACAAACCACCGCTGGTAGCGGTGGTTTTTTTGTTTGCAAGCAGCAGATTACGCGCAGAA
AAAAAGGATCTCAAGAAGATCCTTTGATCTTTTCTACGGGGTCTGACGCTCAGTGGAACGAAAACTCACG
TTAAGGGATTTTGGTCATGAGATTATCAAAAAGGATCTTCACCTAGATCCTTTTAAATTAAAAATGAAGT
TTTAAATCAATCTAAAGTATATATGAGTAAACTTGGTCTGACAGTTACCAATGCTTAATCAGTGAGGCAC
CTATCTCAGCGATCTGTCTATTTCGTTCATCCATAGTTGCCTGACTCCCCGTCGTGTAGATAACTACGAT
ACGGGAGGGCTTACCATCTGGCCCCAGTGCTGCAATGATACCGCGAGAACCACGCTCACCGGCTCCAGAT
TTATCAGCAATAAACCAGCCAGCCGGAAGGGCCGAGCGCAGAAGTGGTCCTGCAACTTTATCCGCCTCCA
TCCAGTCTATTAATTGTTGCCGGGAAGCTAGAGTAAGTAGTTCGCCAGTTAATAGTTTGCGCAACGTTGT
TGCCATTGCTACAGGCATCGTGGTGTCACGCTCGTCGTTTGGTATGGCTTCATTCAGCTCCGGTTCCCAA
CGATCAAGGCGAGTTACATGATCCCCCATGTTGTGCAAAAAAGCGGTTAGCTCCTTCGGTCCTCCGATCG
TTGTCAGAAGTAAGTTGGCCGCAGTGTTATCACTCATGGTTATGGCAGCACTGCATAATTCTCTTACTGT
CATGCCATCCGTAAGATGCTTTTCTGTGACTGGTGAGTACTCAACCAAGTCATTCTGAGAATAGTGTATG
CGGCGACCGAGTTGCTCTTGCCCGGCGTCAATACGGGATAATACCGCGCCACATAGCAGAACTTTAAAAG
TGCTCATCATTGGAAAACGTTCTTCGGGGCGAAAACTCTCAAGGATCTTACCGCTGTTGAGATCCAGTTC
GATGTAACCCACTCGTGCACCCAACTGATCTTCAGCATCTTTTACTTTCACCAGCGTTTCTGGGTGAGCA
AAAACAGGAAGGCAAAATGCCGCAAAAAAGGGAATAAGGGCGACACGGAAATGTTGAATACTCATACTCT
TCCTTTTTCAATATTATTGAAGCATTTATCAAGGTTATTGTCTCATGAGCGGATACATATTTGAATGTAT
TTAGAAAAATAAACAAATAGGGGTTCCGCGCACGAATTGGCCAGCGCTGCCATTTTTGGGGTGAGGCCGT
TCGCGGCCGAGGGGCGCAGCCCCTGGGGGGATGGGAGGCCCGCGTTAGCGGGCCGGGAGGGTTCGAGAAG
GGGGGGCACCCCCCTTCGGCGTGCGCGGTCACGCGCACAGGGCGCAGCCCTGGTTAAAAACAAGGTTTAT
AAATATTGGTTTAAAAGCAGGTTAAAAGACAGGTTAGCGGTGGCCGAAAAACGGGCGGAAACCCTTGCAA
ATGCTGGATTTTCTGCCTGTGGACAGCCCCTCAAATGTCAATAGGTGCGCCCCTCATCTGTCAGCACTCT
GCCCCTCAAGTGTCAAGGATCGCGCCCCTCATCTGTCAGTAGTCGCGCCCCTCAAGTGTCAATACCGCAG
GGCACTTATCCCCAGGCTTGTCCACATCATCTGTGGGAAACTCGCGTAAAATCAGGCGTTTTCGCCGATT
TGCGAGGCTGGCCAGCTCCACGTCGCCGGCCGAAATCGAGCCTGCCCCTCATCTGTCAACGCCGCGCCGG
GTGAGTCGGCCCCTCAAGTGTCAACGTCCGCCCCTCATCTGTCAGTGAGGGCCAAGTTTTCCGCGAGGTA
TCCACAACGCCGGCGGCCGCGGTGTCTCGCACACGGCTTCGACGGCGTTTCTGGCGCGTTTGCAGGGCCA
TAGACGGCCGCCAGCCCAGCGGCGAGGGCAACCAGCCCGGTGAGCGTCGCAAAGGAGATCCTGATCTGAC
TGATGGGCTGCCTGTATCGAGTGGTGATTTTGTGCCGAGCTGCCGGTCGGGGAGCTGTTGGCTGGCTGGT
GGCAGGATATATTGTGGTGTAAACAAATTGACGCTTAGACAACTTAATAACACATTGCGGACGTTTTTAA
TGTACTGGGGTGGATGCAGTGGGCCCCAC
Features (pLannotate 1.2.2; 11 found; start..end, strand, type, name):
    167..183     +  promoter       AtU6 promoter (fragment): consensus promoter from the three Arabidopsis U6 snRNA genes (Waibel and Filipowicz, 1990; Nekrasov et al., 2013)
    260..335     +  misc_RNA       gRNA scaffold: guide RNA scaffold for the Streptococcus pyogenes CRISPR/Cas9 system
    347..368     -  protein_bind   attB2 (fragment): mutant version of attB; recombination site for the Gateway® BP reaction BP Clonase™
    422..446     +  misc_feature   RB T-DNA repeat: right border repeat from nopaline C58 T-DNA
    558..578     -  CDS            TetR (fragment): tetracycline resistance regulatory protein; tetR
    605..1750    -  CDS            trfA: TRFA_ECOLX - Experimental evidence at protein level: Swiss-Prot protein existence level 1. Also involved in plasmid copy number control, promoting intermolecular coupling of protein bound iterons at oriV, which inhibits replication initiation. From Escherichia coli.
   2086..2674    -  rep_origin     ori: high-copy-number ColE1/pMB1/pBR322/pUC origin of replication
   2845..3705    -  CDS            AmpR: β-lactamase; bla; confers resistance to ampicillin, carbenicillin, and related antibiotics
   3706..3810    -  promoter       AmpR promoter: bla
   3897..4528    -  rep_origin     oriV: incP origin of replication
   4620..4644    +  misc_feature   LB T-DNA repeat: left border repeat from nopaline C58 T-DNA
