[The description below was written by a language model from this plasmid's Addgene catalogue record and pLannotate feature annotations shown in this document.]
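Description:
pEPOR1CB0103 is a Level 1 Golden Gate (MoClo-style) cassette plasmid for plant genome editing, built in the pICH47761 acceptor backbone and totalling about 4.7 kb. It is maintained in E. coli as a high-copy plasmid under ampicillin selection. The feature table shows a β-lactamase gene with its own promoter and a ColE1/pUC-type origin. It also shows the broad-host-range incP oriV together with the trfA replication initiator gene, which together allow replication in hosts beyond E. coli, such as Agrobacterium. Nopaline-type left and right T-DNA border repeats flank the cloning position, so the backbone has a binary-vector architecture. Short fragments annotated as TetR and attB2 appear to be small partial matches rather than functional parts.

The payload is a single guide RNA expression unit. The Arabidopsis thaliana U6-26 small nuclear RNA promoter, a Pol III promoter suited to transcripts with defined ends, drives a spacer fused to the Streptococcus pyogenes Cas9 guide RNA scaffold. Only a short stretch of the U6 promoter is detected by the automated annotation. The spacer itself is not annotated but presumably lies in the gap just upstream of the scaffold. According to the record, the guide targets the A. thaliana locus AT5G04770, which the depositor labels AtCas6. The cassette was assembled through BsaI sites that were destroyed during cloning, as is usual for Level 1 Golden Gate assemblies.

The plasmid carries no Cas9 gene or plant selectable marker. Its Level 1 designation implies that it is a module to be combined with other transcription units, such as a SpCas9 cassette and a selection cassette, in a higher-level multigene construct for plant delivery. It comes from a toolkit assembled to compare the efficiency and specificity of different Cas nucleases in plants.
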