Addgene plasmid #117567: pEPOR1CB0103
Purpose: Level1 Golden Gate Cassette: sgRNA cassette for spCas9, targeting AtCas6 {AT5G04770} in A. thaliana
Depositing lab: Nicola Patron. Depositing organization: Earlham Institute. Publication: Comparison of efficiency and specificity of CRISPR-associated (Cas) nucleases in plants: An expanded toolkit for precision genome engineering. Raitskin O, Schudoma C, West A, Patron NJ. PLoS One. 2019 Feb 27;14(2):e0211598. doi: 10.1371/journal.pone.0211598. eCollection 2019. PubMed 30811422.
Backbone
  Vector backbone: pICH47761
  Vector type: Plant Expression
Growth in bacteria
  Bacterial resistance: Ampicillin, 100 μg/mL
  Growth temperature: 37°C
  Growth strain: DH5alpha
  Copy number: High Copy
Gene/Insert
  Gene/Insert name: Promoter_AtU6-26 + sgRNA_AtCas6 {AT5G04770} A. thaliana
  Species: Synthetic
  Promoter: AtU6-26 (pICSL90002)
  Cloning method: Restriction Enzyme; 5′ cloning site BsaI (destroyed during cloning); 3′ cloning site BsaI (destroyed during cloning)
Terms and licenses: Academic/Nonprofit Terms; Industry Terms: Not Available to Industry
Depositor comments: Please visit https://www.biorxiv.org/content/early/2018/09/20/422766 for BioRxiv preprint
How to cite: pEPOR1CB0103 was a gift from Nicola Patron (Addgene plasmid # 117567 ; http://n2t.net/addgene:117567 ; RRID:Addgene_117567)
